>Addgene plasmid #144869 | TFORF3393 | addgene full sequence | sequence record 404443 | Addgene NGS Result
TTAATGTAGTCTTATGCAATACTCTTGTAGTCTTGCAACATGGTAACGATGAGTTAGCAACATGCCTTAC
AAGGAGAGAAAAAGCACCGTGCATGCCGATTGGTGGAAGTAAGGTGGTACGATCGTGCCTTATTAGGAAG
GCAACAGACGGGTCTGACATGGATTGGACGAACCACTGAATTGCCGCATTGCAGAGATATTGTATTTAAG
TGCCTAGCTCGATACATAAACGGGTCTCTCTGGTTAGACCAGATCTGAGCCTGGGAGCTCTCTGGCTAAC
TAGGGAACCCACTGCTTAAGCCTCAATAAAGCTTGCCTTGAGTGCTTCAAGTAGTGTGTGCCCGTCTGTT
GTGTGACTCTGGTAACTAGAGATCCCTCAGACCCTTTTAGTCAGTGTGGAAAATCTCTAGCAGTGGCGCC
CGAACAGGGACTTGAAAGCGAAAGGGAAACCAGAGGAGCTCTCTCGACGCAGGACTCGGCTTGCTGAAGC
GCGCACGGCAAGAGGCGAGGGGCGGCGACTGGTGAGTACGCCAAAAATTTTGACTAGCGGAGGCTAGAAG
GAGAGAGATGGGTGCGAGAGCGTCAGTATTAAGCGGGGGAGAATTAGATCGCGATGGGAAAAAATTCGGT
TAAGGCCAGGGGGAAAGAAAAAATATAAATTAAAACATATAGTATGGGCAAGCAGGGAGCTAGAACGATT
CGCAGTTAATCCTGGCCTGTTAGAAACATCAGAAGGCTGTAGACAAATACTGGGACAGCTACAACCATCC
CTTCAGACAGGATCAGAAGAACTTAGATCATTATATAATACAGTAGCAACCCTCTATTGTGTGCATCAAA
GGATAGAGATAAAAGACACCAAGGAAGCTTTAGACAAGATAGAGGAAGAGCAAAACAAAAGTAAGACCAC
CGCACAGCAAGCGGCCGCTGATCTTCAGACCTGGAGGAGGAGATATGAGGGACAATTGGAGAAGTGAATT
ATATAAATATAAAGTAGTAAAAATTGAACCATTAGGAGTAGCACCCACCAAGGCAAAGAGAAGAGTGGTG
CAGAGAGAAAAAAGAGCAGTGGGAATAGGAGCTTTGTTCCTTGGGTTCTTGGGAGCAGCAGGAAGCACTA
TGGGCGCAGCGTCAATGACGCTGACGGTACAGGCCAGACAATTATTGTCTGGTATAGTGCAGCAGCAGAA
CAATTTGCTGAGGGCTATTGAGGCGCAACAGCATCTGTTGCAACTCACAGTCTGGGGCATCAAGCAGCTC
CAGGCAAGAATCCTGGCTGTGGAAAGATACCTAAAGGATCAACAGCTCCTGGGGATTTGGGGTTGCTCTG
GAAAACTCATTTGCACCACTGCTGTGCCTTGGAATGCTAGTTGGAGTAATAAATCTCTGGAACAGATTTG
GAATCACACGACCTGGATGGAGTGGGACAGAGAAATTAACAATTACACAAGCTTAATACACTCCTTAATT
GAAGAATCGCAAAACCAGCAAGAAAAGAATGAACAAGAATTATTGGAATTAGATAAATGGGCAAGTTTGT
GGAATTGGTTTAACATAACAAATTGGCTGTGGTATATAAAATTATTCATAATGATAGTAGGAGGCTTGGT
AGGTTTAAGAATAGTTTTTGCTGTACTTTCTATAGTGAATAGAGTTAGGCAGGGATATTCACCATTATCG
TTTCAGACCCACCTCCCAACCCCGAGGGGACCCATGCATTGCATCTCAATTAGTCAGCAACCAGGTGTGG
AAAGTCCCCAGGCTCCCCAGCAGGCAGAAGTATGCAAAGCATGCGTCTCAATTAGTCAGCAACCATAGTC
CCGCCCCTAACTCCGCCCATCCCGCCCCTAACTCCGCCCAGTTCCGCCCATTCTCCGCCCCATGGCTGAC
TAATTTTTTTTATTTATGCAGAGGCCGAGGCCGCCTCGGCCTCTGAGCTATTCCAGAAGTAGTGAGGAGG
CTTTTTTGGAGGCCTAGGCTTTTGCAAAAAGCTTTCTAGAGGTACCACCGGAGCTTACCATGACCGAGTA
CAAGCCCACGGTGCGCCTCGCCACCCGCGACGACGTCCCCAGGGCCGTACGCACCCTCGCCGCCGCGTTC
GCCGACTACCCCGCCACGCGCCACACCGTCGATCCGGACCGCCACATCGAGCGGGTCACCGAGCTGCAAG
AACTCTTCCTCACGCGCGTCGGGCTCGACATCGGCAAGGTGTGGGTCGCGGACGACGGCGCCGCCGTGGC
GGTCTGGACCACGCCGGAGAGCGTCGAAGCGGGGGCGGTGTTCGCCGAGATCGGCCCGCGCATGGCCGAG
TTGAGCGGTTCCCGGCTGGCCGCGCAGCAACAGATGGAAGGCCTCCTGGCGCCGCACCGGCCCAAGGAGC
CCGCGTGGTTCCTGGCCACCGTCGGCGTCTCGCCCGACCACCAGGGCAAGGGTCTGGGCAGCGCCGTCGT
GCTCCCCGGAGTGGAGGCGGCCGAGCGCGCCGGGGTGCCCGCCTTCCTGGAGACCTCCGCGCCCCGCAAC
CTCCCCTTCTACGAGCGGCTCGGCTTCACCGTCACCGCCGACGTCGAGGTGCCCGAAGGACCGCGCACCT
GGTGCATGACCCGCAAGCCCGGTGCCAGTTAACGAATTCTAGATCTTGAGACAAATGGCAGTATTCATCC
ACAATTTTAAAAGAAAAGGGGGGATTGGGGGGTACAGTGCAGGGGAAAGAATAGTAGACATAATAGCAAC
AGACATACAAACTAAAGAATTACAAAAACAAATTACAAAAATTCAAAATTTTCGGGTTTATTACAGGGAC
AGCAGAGATCCACTTTGGCGCCGGCTCGAGGCCTGCAGGTGCAAAGATGGATAAAGTTTTAAACAGAGAG
GAATCTTTGCAGCTAATGGACCTTCTAGGTCTTGAAAGGAGTGGGAATTGGCTCCGGTGCCCGTCAGTGG
GCAGAGCGCACATCGCCCACAGTCCCCGAGAAGTTGGGGGGAGGGGTCGGCAATTGAACCGGTGCCTAGA
GAAGGTGGCGCGGGGTAAACTGGGAAAGTGATGTCGTGTACTGGCTCCGCCTTTTTCCCGAGGGTGGGGG
AGAACCGTATATAAGTGCAGTAGTCGCCGTGAACGTTCTTTTTCGCAACGGGTTTGCCGCCAGAACACAG
GTAAGTGCCGTGTGTGGTTCCCGCGGGCCTGGCCTCTTTACGGGTTATGGCCCTTGCGTGCCTTGAATTA
CTTCCACCTGGCTGCAGTACGTGATTCTTGATCCCGAGCTTCGGGTTGGAAGTGGGTGGGAGAGTTCGAG
GCCTTGCGCTTAAGGAGCCCCTTCGCCTCGTGCTTGAGTTGAGGCCTGGCCTGGGCGCTGGGGCCGCCGC
GTGCGAATCTGGTGGCACCTTCGCGCCTGTCTCGCTGCTTTCGATAAGTCTCTAGCCATTTAAAATTTTT
GATGACCTGCTGCGACGCTTTTTTTCTGGCAAGATAGTCTTGTAAATGCGGGCCAAGATCTGCACACTGG
TATTTCGGTTTTTGGGGCCGCGGGCGGCGACGGGGCCCGTGCGTCCCAGCGCACATGTTCGGCGAGGCGG
GGCCTGCGAGCGCGGCCACCGAGAATCGGACGGGGGTAGTCTCAAGCTGGCCGGCCTGCTCTGGTGCCTG
GCCTCGCGCCGCCGTGTATCGCCCCGCCCTGGGCGGCAAGGCTGGCCCGGTCGGCACCAGTTGCGTGAGC
GGAAAGATGGCCGCTTCCCGGCCCTGCTGCAGGGAGCTCAAAATGGAGGACGCGGCGCTCGGGAGAGCGG
GCGGGTGAGTCACCCACACAAAGGAAAAGGGCCTTTCCGTCCTCAGCCGTCGCTTCATGTGACTCCACGG
AGTACCGGGCGCCGTCCAGGCACCTCGATTAGTTCTCGAGCTTTTGGAGTACGTCGTCTTTAGGTTGGGG
GGAGGGGTTTTATGCGATGGAGTTTCCCCACACTGAGTGGGTGGAGACTGAAGTTAGGCCAGCTTGGCAC
TTGATGTAATTCTCCTTGGAATTTGCCCTTTTTGAGTTTGGATCTTGGTTCATTCTCAAGCCTCAGACAG
TGGTTCAAAGTTTTTTTCTTCCATTTCAGGTGTCGTGAGGCTAGCATCGATTGATCAACAAGTTTGTACA
AAAAAGTTGGCATGGCAGAAACATCGCCAGAGCCTTCTGGGCAGCTTGTTGTACACTCAGACGCTCACAG
TGACACTGTGCTGGCCAGTTTTGAGGATCAGAGGAAGAAAGGCTTCCTCTGTGACATTACTTTAATCGTG
GAGAATGTACATTTCCGGGCCCACAAAGCCTTACTTGCTGCCAGTAGTGAATACTTCTCAATGATGTTTG
CAGAAGAGGGGGAAATCGGCCAATCCATTTATATGCTGGAAGGCATGGTTGCAGACACCTTTGGTATCCT
GCTGGAATTTATCTACACAGGTTATCTCCATGCCAGTGAGAAAAGTACAGAACAAATCCTGGCTACTGCT
CAGTTCTTAAAAGTCTATGACCTGGTAAAGGCTTACACAGACTTCCAAAATAATCATAGCTCCCCAAAGC
CAACAACTTTGAACACTGCTGGTGCCCCAGTGGTTGTTATCTCTAATAAGAAAAACGATCCTCCAAAGCG
GAAACGGGGAAGACCAAAAAAAGTCAATACATTGCAGGAGGAGAAATCAGAACTGGCTGCAGAGGAAGAA
ATACAGTTAAGAGTGAACAATTCAGTTCAGAATAGACAAAACTTTGTGGTTAAAGGAGACAGTGGTGTAC
TGAATGAGCAAATTGCAGCAAAAGAAAAGGAAGAATCGGAGCCTACTTGTGAGCCAAGTAGAGAGGAGGA
AATGCCAGTTGAAAAAGATGAGAACTATGATCCCAAGACCGAGGATGGCCAGGCAAGCCAGAGTCGATAC
AGCAAGCGGAGGATTTGGAGATCCGTCAAACTTAAAGATTACAAACTTGTTGGGGATCAAGAGGACCATG
GTTCAGCCAAGAGGATCTGTGGAAGGAGAAAGCGCCCTGGAGGCCCTGAGGCCCGCTGTAAAGACTGTGG
CAAGGTCTTTAAGTACAATCACTTTTTAGCAATCCACCAGAGGAGCCACACAGGTAATGATGTTTTCAAA
GCTGATTGCAGTGTGTTGCAGAATTGGGAGTACCCAACTTTCTTGTACAAAGTGGTTGATATCGGTAAGC
CTATCCCTAACCCTCTCCTCGGTCTCGATTCTACGTAGTAATGAACTAGTCCGTAACTTGAAAGTATTTC
GATTTCTTGGCTTTATATATCTTGTGGAAAGGACGACATACCCCGGGCCCCCAGCACACCACGCGTTAAG
TCGACAATCAACCTCTGGATTACAAAATTTGTGAAAGATTGACTGGTATTCTTAACTATGTTGCTCCTTT
TACGCTATGTGGATACGCTGCTTTAATGCCTTTGTATCATGCTATTGCTTCCCGTATGGCTTTCATTTTC
TCCTCCTTGTATAAATCCTGGTTGCTGTCTCTTTATGAGGAGTTGTGGCCCGTTGTCAGGCAACGTGGCG
TGGTGTGCACTGTGTTTGCTGACGCAACCCCCACTGGTTGGGGCATTGCCACCACCTGTCAGCTCCTTTC
CGGGACTTTCGCTTTCCCCCTCCCTATTGCCACGGCGGAACTCATCGCCGCCTGCCTTGCCCGCTGCTGG
ACAGGGGCTCGGCTGTTGGGCACTGACAATTCCGTGGTGTTGTCGGGGAAATCATCGTCCTTTCCTTGGC
TGCTCGCCTGTGTTGCCACCTGGATTCTGCGCGGGACGTCCTTCTGCTACGTCCCTTCGGCCCTCAATCC
AGCGGACCTTCCTTCCCGCGGCCTGCTGCCGGCTCTGCGGCCTCTTCCGCGTCTTCGCCTTCGCCCTCAG
ACGAGTCGGATCTCCCTTTGGGCCGCCTCCCCGCGTCGACTTTAAGACCAATGACTTACAAGGCAGCTGT
AGATCTTAGCCACTTTTTAAAAGAAAAGGGGGGACTGGAAGGGCTAATTCACTCCCAACGAAGACAAGAT
CTGCTTTTTGCTTGTACTGGGTCTCTCTGGTTAGACCAGATCTGAGCCTGGGAGCTCTCTGGCTAACTAG
GGAACCCACTGCTTAAGCCTCAATAAAGCTTGCCTTGAGTGCTTCAAGTAGTGTGTGCCCGTCTGTTGTG
TGACTCTGGTAACTAGAGATCCCTCAGACCCTTTTAGTCAGTGTGGAAAATCTCTAGCAGTACGTATAGT
AGTTCATGTCATCTTATTATTCAGTATTTATAACTTGCAAAGAAATGAATATCAGAGAGTGAGAGGAACT
TGTTTATTGCAGCTTATAATGGTTACAAATAAAGCAATAGCATCACAAATTTCACAAATAAAGCATTTTT
TTCACTGCATTCTAGTTGTGGTTTGTCCAAACTCATCAATGTATCTTATCATGTCTGGCTCTAGCTATCC
CGCCCCTAACTCCGCCCATCCCGCCCCTAACTCCGCCCAGTTCCGCCCATTCTCCGCCCCATGGCTGACT
AATTTTTTTTATTTATGCAGAGGCCGAGGCCGCCTCGGCCTCTGAGCTATTCCAGAAGTAGTGAGGAGGC
TTTTTTGGAGGCCTAGGGACGTACCCAATTCGCCCTATAGTGAGTCGTATTACGCGCGCTCACTGGCCGT
CGTTTTACAACGTCGTGACTGGGAAAACCCTGGCGTTACCCAACTTAATCGCCTTGCAGCACATCCCCCT
TTCGCCAGCTGGCGTAATAGCGAAGAGGCCCGCACCGATCGCCCTTCCCAACAGTTGCGCAGCCTGAATG
GCGAATGGG
[124 nt withheld, positions 6800-6923]
C
[91 nt withheld, positions 6925-7015]
A
[49 nt withheld, positions 7017-7065]
CCTTTGACGTTGGAGTCCACGTTCTTT
[37 nt withheld, positions 7093-7129]
ACCCTATCTCGGTCTATTCTTTTGATTTATAAGGGATTTTGCCGATTTCGGCCTATTGGTTAAAAAATGA
GCTGATTTAACAAAAATTTAACGCGAATTTTAACAAAATATTAACGCTTACAATTTAGGTGGCACTTTTC
GGGGAAATGTGCGCGGAACCCCTATTTGTTTATTTTTCTAAATACATTCAAATATGTATCCGCTCATGAG
ACAATAACCCTGATAAATGCTTCAATAATATTGAAAAAGGAAGAGTATGAGTATTCAACATTTCCGTGTC
GCCCTTATTCCCTTTTTTGCGGCATTTTGCCTTCCTGTTTTTGCTCACCCAGAAACGCTGGTGAAAGTAA
AAGATGCTGAAGATCAGTTGGGTGCACGAGTGGGTTACATCGAACTGGATCTCAACAGCGGTAAGATCCT
TGAGAGTTTTCGCCCCGAAGAACGTTTTCCAATGATGAGCACTTTTAAAGTTCTGCTATGTGGCGCGGTA
TTATCCCGTATTGACGCCGGGCAAGAGCAACTCGGTCGCCGCATACACTATTCTCAGAATGACTTGGTTG
AGTACTCACCAGTCACAGAAAAGCATCTTACGGATGGCATGACAGTAAGAGAATTATGCAGTGCTGCCAT
AACCATGAGTGATAACACTGCGGCCAACTTACTTCTGACAACGATCGGAGGACCGAAGGAGCTAACCGCT
TTTTTGCACAACATGGGGGATCATGTAACTCGCCTTGATCGTTGGGAACCGGAGCTGAATGAAGCCATAC
CAAACGACGAGCGTGACACCACGATGCCTGTAGCAATGGCAACAACGTTGCGCAAACTATTAACTGGCGA
ACTACTTACTCTAGCTTCCCGGCAACAATTAATAGACTGGATGGAGGCGGATAAAGTTGCAGGACCACTT
CTGCGCTCGGCCCTTCCGGCTGGCTGGTTTATTGCTGATAAATCTGGAGCCGGTGAGCGTGGGTCTCGCG
GTATCATTGCAGCACTGGGGCCAGATGGTAAGCCCTCCCGTATCGTAGTTATCTACACGACGGGGAGTCA
GGCAACTATGGATGAACGAAATAGACAGATCGCTGAGATAGGTGCCTCACTGATTAAGCATTGGTAACTG
TCAGACCAAGTTTACTCATATATACTTTAGATTGATTTAAAACTTCATTTTTAATTTAAAAGGATCTAGG
TGAAGATCCTTTTTGATAATCTCATGACCAAAATCCCTTAACGTGAGTTTTCGTTCCACTGAGCGTCAGA
CCCCGTAGAAAAGATCAAAGGATCTTCTTGAGATCCTTTTTTTCTGCGCGTAATCTGCTGCTTGCAAACA
AAAAAACCACCGCTACCAGCGGTGGTTTGTTTGCCGGATCAAGAGCTACCAACTCTTTTTCCGAAGGTAA
CTGGCTTCAGCAGAGCGCAGATACCAAATACTGTTCTTCTAGTGTAGCCGTAGTTAGGCCACCACTTCAA
GAACTCTGTAGCACCGCCTACATACCTCGCTCTGCTAATCCTGTTACCAGTGGCTGCTGCCAGTGGCGAT
AAGTCGTGTCTTACCGGGTTGGACTCAAGACGATAGTTACCGGATAAGGCGCAGCGGTCGGGCTGAACGG
GGGGTTCGTGCACACAGCCCAGCTTGGAGCGAACGACCTACACCGAACTGAGATACCTACAGCGTGAGCT
ATGAGAAAGCGCCACGCTTCCCGAAGGGAGAAAGGCGGACAGGTATCCGGTAAGCGGCAGGGTCGGAACA
GGAGAGCGCACGAGGGAGCTTCCAGGGGGAAACGCCTGGTATCTTTATAGTCCTGTCGGGTTTCGCCACC
TCTGACTTGAGCGTCGATTTTTGTGATGCTCGTCAGGGGGGCGGAGCCTATGGAAAAACGCCAGCAACGC
GGCCTTTTTACGGTTCCTGGCCTTTTGCTGGCCTTTTGCTCACATGTTCTTTCCTGCGTTATCCCCTGAT
TCTGTGGATAACCGTATTACCGCCTTTGAGTGAGCTGATACCGCTCGCCGCAGCCGAACGACCGAGCGCA
GCGAGTCAGTGAGCGAGGAAGCGGAAGAGCGCCCAATACGCAAACCGCCTCTCCCCGCGCGTTGGCCGAT
TCATTAATGCAGCTGGCACGACAGGTTTCCCGACTGGAAAGCGGGCAGTGAGCGCAACGCAATTAATGTG
AGTTAGCTCACTCATTAGGCACCCCAGGCTTTACACTTTATGCTTCCGGCTCGTATGTTGTGTGGAATTG
TGAGCGGATAACAATTTCACACAGGAAACAGCTATGACCATGATTACGCCAAGCGCGCAATTAACCCTCA
CTAAAGGGAACAAAAGCTGGAGCTGCAAGC
Features (pLannotate 1.2.2; 34 found; start..end, strand, type, name):
      5..231     +  promoter       RSV promoter: Rous sarcoma virus enhancer/promoter
    232..412     +  LTR            5' LTR (truncated): truncated 5' long terminal repeat (LTR) from HIV-1
    459..584     +  misc_feature   HIV-1 Ψ: packaging signal of human immunodeficiency virus type 1
    568..931     +  CDS            HIV-1 gag (fragment): gag protein from human immunodeficiency virus 1; gag
   1077..1310    +  misc_feature   RRE: The Rev response element (RRE) of HIV-1 allows for Rev-dependent mRNA export from the nucleus to the cytoplasm.
   1687..1713    +  CDS            Rev (fragment): human immunodeficiency virus 1 (HIV-1) Rev protein; rev; enhances nuclear export of unspliced and incompletely spliced viral mRNAs
   1720..1743    +  promoter       SV40 promoter (fragment): SV40 early promoter
   1744..1815    +  promoter       SV40 promoter (fragment): SV40 enhancer and early promoter
   1839..1974    +  rep_origin     SV40 ori: SV40 origin of replication
   2020..2616    +  CDS            PuroR (fragment): puromycin N-acetyltransferase; pac from Streptomyces; confers resistance to puromycin
   2665..2782    +  misc_feature   cPPT/CTS: central polypurine tract and central termination sequence of HIV-1
   2847..2913    +  CDS            small t antigen (fragment): SV40 (simian virus 40) small t antigen
   2920..4098    +  promoter       EF-1α promoter: strong constitutive promoter for human elongation factor EF-1α
   4119..4136    +  protein_bind   attB1 (fragment): mutant version of attB; core recombination site for the Gateway® BP reaction BP Clonase™
   4142..5110    +  CDS            ZBTB24 (fragment): ZBT24_HUMAN - Also known as KIAA0441, ZNF450. Experimental evidence at protein level: Swiss-Prot protein existence level 1. May be involved in BMP2-induced transcription. From Homo sapiens (Human).
   5142..5166    -  protein_bind   attB2: mutant version of attB; recombination site for the Gateway® BP reaction BP Clonase™
   5174..5215    +  CDS            V5 tag: epitope tag from simian virus 5
   5231..5284    +  promoter       U6 promoter (fragment): RNA polymerase III promoter for human U6 snRNA
   5326..5914    +  misc_feature   WPRE: woodchuck hepatitis virus posttranscriptional regulatory element
   5965..5984    +  misc_feature   cPPT/CTS (fragment): central polypurine tract and central termination sequence of HIV-1
   5986..6219    +  LTR            3' LTR (ΔU3): self-inactivating 3' long terminal repeat (LTR) from HIV-1
   6297..6418    +  polyA_signal   SV40 poly(A) signal: SV40 polyadenylation signal
   6458..6593    +  rep_origin     SV40 ori: SV40 origin of replication
   6614..6632    -  promoter       T7 promoter: promoter for bacteriophage T7 RNA polymerase
   6640..6795    +  CDS            lacZα (fragment): LacZα fragment of β-galactosidase; lacZ fragment
   6800..7228    +  rep_origin     f1 ori (sequence partly withheld): f1 bacteriophage origin of replication; arrow indicates direction of (+) strand synthesis
   7281..7385    +  promoter       AmpR promoter: bla
   7386..8246    +  CDS            AmpR: β-lactamase; bla; confers resistance to ampicillin, carbenicillin, and related antibiotics
   8417..9005    +  rep_origin     ori: high-copy-number ColE1/pMB1/pBR322/pUC origin of replication
   9188..9280    +  CDS            lacI (fragment): lac repressor; lacI; The lac repressor binds to the lac operator to inhibit transcription in E. coli. This inhibition can be relieved by adding lactose or isopropyl-β-D-thiogalactopyranoside (IPTG).
   9293..9314    +  protein_bind   CAP binding site: CAP binding activates transcription in the presence of cAMP. E. coli catabolite activator protein
   9329..9359    +  promoter       lac promoter: promoter for the E. coli lac operon
   9367..9383    +  protein_bind   lac operator: The lac repressor binds to the lac operator to inhibit transcription in E. coli. This inhibition can be relieved by adding lactose or isopropyl-β-D-thiogalactopyranoside (IPTG). lac repressor encoded by lacI
   9428..9446    +  promoter       T3 promoter: promoter for bacteriophage T3 RNA polymerase
