[The description below was written by a language model from this plasmid's Addgene catalogue record and pLannotate feature annotations shown in this document.]
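Description:
TFORF3393 is a third-generation-style, self-inactivating lentiviral expression plasmid built on the pLX_TRC317 backbone for overexpressing human ZBTB24, a zinc finger and BTB domain transcription factor. It is one member of a barcoded transcription factor ORF collection. In bacteria it is maintained through a high-copy ColE1/pUC-type origin with ampicillin resistance (AmpR). An f1 origin and remnants of a lac/lacZα cloning region with T7 and T3 promoters are also present in the backbone. The depositor notes that the plasmid may recombine during propagation, a common issue with LTR-containing vectors.

The viral segment begins with an RSV promoter fused to a truncated HIV-1 5' LTR, followed by the Ψ packaging signal, a gag fragment and the RRE, and it ends in a ΔU3 3' LTR with a downstream SV40 polyadenylation signal. These elements allow Rev-dependent production and packaging of genomic RNA when helper functions are supplied in trans, and they leave the integrated provirus without LTR promoter activity. Inside the provirus, SV40 promoter sequences precede a puromycin N-acetyltransferase gene for selecting transduced mammalian cells. A cPPT/CTS follows, and then the EF-1α promoter drives the ZBTB24 ORF. The ORF was inserted by Gateway cloning, is flanked by attB1 and attB2 sites, and is fused at its C terminus to a V5 epitope tag. A WPRE downstream enhances transcript expression. The catalogue lists a 1,205 bp insert corresponding to a specific RefSeq isoform, whereas the annotation matches only part of the insert to the reference ZBTB24 protein.

According to the record, each construct in the collection carries a unique 24-bp barcode so that transcription factors can be identified in pooled overexpression screens. The barcode is not annotated in the feature table.
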