Addgene plasmid #144869: TFORF3393
Purpose: Lentiviral vector for overexpressing transcription factor ORFs with unique 24-bp barcodes. Barcodes facilitate identification of transcription factors in pooled screens.
Depositing lab: Feng Zhang. Depositing organization: Broad Institute. Publication: A transcription factor atlas of directed differentiation. Joung J, Ma S, Tay T, Geiger-Schuller KR, Kirchgatterer PC, Verdine VK, Guo B, Arias-Garcia MA, Allen WE, Singh A, Kuksenko O, Abudayyeh OO, Gootenberg JS, Fu Z, Macrae RK, Buenrostro JD, Regev A, Zhang F. Cell. 2023 Jan 5;186(1):209-229.e26. doi: 10.1016/j.cell.2022.11.026. PubMed 36608654.
Backbone
  Vector backbone: pLX_TRC317
  Backbone manufacturer: Broad Institute Genetic Perturbation Platform
  Backbone size w/o insert (bp): 8264
  Vector type: Mammalian Expression, Lentiviral
  Selectable markers: Puromycin
Growth in bacteria
  Bacterial resistance: Ampicillin, 100 μg/mL
  Growth temperature: 37°C
  Growth strain: NEB Stable
  Copy number: High Copy
Gene/Insert
  Gene/Insert name: ZBTB24
  Species: H. sapiens (human)
  Insert size (bp): 1205
  Entrez Gene: ZBTB24 (a.k.a. BIF1, ICF2, PATZ2, ZNF450)
  Promoter: EF1a
  Tag / fusion protein: V5 (C terminal on insert)
  Cloning method: Gateway Cloning
  Sequencing primers: 5′ GGGTGGAGACTGAAGTTAGGCCAG; 3′ CACATAGCGTAAAAGGAGCAACATAG
Resource information
  A portion of this plasmid was derived from a plasmid made by: Broad Institute Genetic Perturbation Platform
Terms and licenses: Academic/Nonprofit Terms; Industry Terms: Not Available to Industry
Depositor comments: NM_001164313.1 Please test multiple small colonies in case of plasmid recombination. To make this collection available in a timely manner, a portion of this collection was not fully sequenced by Addgene. If an Addgene verified full plasmid sequence is not available, please contact us prior to placing an order to request the full sequence.
How to cite: TFORF3393 was a gift from Feng Zhang (Addgene plasmid # 144869 ; http://n2t.net/addgene:144869 ; RRID:Addgene_144869)
