>Addgene plasmid #144869 | TFORF3393 | depositor partial sequence | sequence record 286722 | Insert
ATCGATTGATCAACAAGTTTGTACAAAAAAGTTGGCATGGCAGAAACATCGCCAGAGCCTTCTGGGCAGC
TTGTTGTACACTCAGACGCTCACAGTGACACTGTGCTGGCCAGTTTTGAGGATCAGAGGAAGAAAGGCTT
CCTCTGTGACATTACTTTAATCGTGGAGAATGTACATTTCCGGGCCCACAAAGCCTTACTTGCTGCCAGT
AGTGAATACTTCTCAATGATGTTTGCAGAAGAGGGGGAAATCGGCCAATCCATTTATATGCTGGAAGGCA
TGGTTGCAGACACCTTTGGTATCCTGCTGGAATTTATCTACACAGGTTATCTCCATGCCAGTGAGAAAAG
TACAGAACAAATCCTGGCTACTGCTCAGTTCTTAAAAGTCTATGACCTGGTAAAGGCTTACACAGACTTC
CAAAATAATCATAGCTCCCCAAAGCCAACAACTTTGAACACTGCTGGTGCCCCAGTGGTTGTTATCTCTA
ATAAGAAAAACGATCCTCCAAAGCGGAAACGGGGAAGACCAAAAAAAGTCAATACATTGCAGGAGGAGAA
ATCAGAACTGGCTGCAGAGGAAGAAATACAGTTAAGAGTGAACAATTCAGTTCAGAATAGACAAAACTTT
GTGGTTAAAGGAGACAGTGGTGTACTGAATGAGCAAATTGCAGCAAAAGAAAAGGAAGAATCGGAGCCTA
CTTGTGAGCCAAGTAGAGAGGAGGAAATGCCAGTTGAAAAAGATGAGAACTATGATCCCAAGACCGAGGA
TGGCCAGGCAAGCCAGAGTCGATACAGCAAGCGGAGGATTTGGAGATCCGTCAAACTTAAAGATTACAAA
CTTGTTGGGGATCAAGAGGACCATGGTTCAGCCAAGAGGATCTGTGGAAGGAGAAAGCGCCCTGGAGGCC
CTGAGGCCCGCTGTAAAGACTGTGGCAAGGTCTTTAAGTACAATCACTTTTTAGCAATCCACCAGAGGAG
CCACACAGGTAATGATGTTTTCAAAGCTGATTGCAGTGTGTTGCAGAATTGGGAGTACCCAACTTTCTTG
TACAAAGTGGTTGATATCGGTAAGCCTATCCCTAACCCTCTCCTCGGTCTCGATTCTACGTAGTAATGAA
CTAGTCCGTAACTTGAAAGTATTTCGATTTCTTGGCTTTATATATCTTGTGGAAAGGACGACATACCCCG
GGCCCCCAGCACACC
