>Addgene plasmid #144869 | TFORF3393 | depositor partial sequence | sequence record 286723 | Barcode
CATACCCCGGGCCCCCAGCACACC
